>Addgene plasmid #84885 | pAav-IQGAP1-PQS1-3xFLAG | depositor full sequence | sequence record 163083 | pAav-IQGAP1-PQS1-3xFLAG sequence 7039 bps
CCTGCAGGCAGCTGCGCGCTCGCTCGCTCACTGAGGCCGCCCGGGCAAAGCCCGGGCGTCGGGCGACCTT
TGGTCGCCCGGCCTCAGTGAGCGAGCGAGCGCGCAGAGAGGGAGTGGCCAACTCCATCACTAGGGGTTCC
TGCGGCCGCAAACGCGTAAAGGGCCCCTTGTGGGGTCCTTTCAAGACTTTTGACCCTTGCTTTCTCATCA
CCACTCTTATAAAGTTCAGAAGTGAGACCACTCAGATTTCTTAAACTTGTTCAGGACAATGGTGAAAGTA
GCAGGAAAAGCGGGAGCATTGCAGTCAGATCTGGATTTATCGCCTCCATCTCTGTCCTGTTGTGCAAGTC
ATTTAACATCTCTGAGTCTCAGTAGCTCATCTTTAAAGTTAGAATAATCGCACCTCATAAAAATTTTTGT
GAGGACTTTAAAAGATACTATGTAATGTGCTTACACAATGCCAAGCACATGGCAGACACCTAATAAAACA
TCAAGTTCTCTCTTTTCCCCTTGCCTTCGGGATAGAAAGTGTTCTCATATGGAATAGAAATTAAGAATCT
ATCAGATAGTATTAAGGTGACATTACTAGCCTTATCTCATTTCCCCGTGCTTAGTATATTTCATCATAGG
TTTAAATGCTTCACCTTTTCCAGATTTATTAAAACTAGTGACCCATAACATGGATGAAATGGGAAAATGT
CATTGTGACTTCTGAAATAAAAAGCTTAGATGTGTGTGGCAATTGAACATGTTTCTTTTTCTTTCCATGT
ATGATGAATTTTGATATGAACAACATGACTTCCTAACTCCAAATCAACCAGAAGCCTCCCTTGGCCAATG
TGCCCTATTGCTCCAGCTCTCAGGCTGGTTGTGCAGTGGGTAGTTGCCTAGCGTGGAACTTTTCTTTCGC
CCCAGTTCACATCTGGCACACAAGGCAGGCCTCAGTCCATCTGGATCCCTCCCTACATTGTGTCCTTTTT
CCTTGTTCCACAGACTTGATTAACTGTCAAAATGTTTTGTTTTGTTTTGTTTTGTTTTGTTAATAGGACC
TGCTGCAGCTACAGTATGAAGGAGTTGCAGTCATGAAATTATTTGATAGAGCTAAAGTAAATGTCAACCT
CCTGATCTTCCTTCTCAACAAAAAGTTCTACGGGAAGGAATTCGGGAAGTTCCTATTCCGAAGTTCCTAT
TCTTCAAATAGTATAGGAACTTCACTGACCCTGATCTTCAGAGAGGCCGTGAGCGAAATCCTGGAGACCT
CCAGATTCGCCTACCTGTACGACGACTACAAAGACCATGACGGTGATTATAAAGATCATGATATTGATTA
CAAGGATGACGATGACAAGGGCGAGCCCGAGGCTTGAAAGCTTCGGATAACTTCGTATAGCATACATTAT
ACGAAGTTATCGCGCCCTACCGGGTAGGGGAGGCGCTTTTCCCAAGGCAGTCTGGAGCATGCGCTTTAGC
AGCCCCGCTGGGCACTTGGCGCTACACAAGTGGCCTCTGGCCTCGCACACATTCCACATCCACCGGTAGG
CGCCAACCGGCTCCGTTCTTTGGTGGCCCCTTCGCGCCACCTTCTACTCCTCCCCTAGTCAGGAAGTTCC
CCCCCGCCCCGCAGCTCGCGTCGTGCAGGACGTGACAAATGGAAGTAGCACGTCTCACTAGTCTCGTGCA
GATGGACAGCACCGCTGAGCAATGGAAGCGGGTAGGCCTTTGGGGCAGCGGCCAATAGCAGCTTTGGCTC
CTTCGCTTTCTGGGCTCAGAGGCTGGGAAGGGGTGGGTCCGGGGGCGGGCTCAGGGGCGGGCTCAGGGGC
GGGGCGGGCGCCCGAAGGTCCTCCGGAAGCCCGGCATTCTGCACGCTTCAAAAGCGCACGTCTGCCGCGC
TGTTCTCCTCTTCCTCATCTCCGGGCCTTTCGACCTGCAGCCAATATGGGATCGGCCATTGAACAAGATG
GATTGCACGCAGGTTCTCCGGCCGCTTGGGTGGAGAGGCTATTCGGCTATGACTGGGCACAACAGACAAT
CGGCTGCTCTGATGCCGCCGTGTTCCGGCTGTCAGCGCAGGGGCGCCCGGTTCTTTTTGTCAAGACCGAC
CTGTCCGGTGCCCTGAATGAACTGCAGGACGAGGCAGCGCGGCTATCGTGGCTGGCCACGACGGGCGTTC
CTTGCGCAGCTGTGCTCGACGTTGTCACTGAAGCGGGAAGGGACTGGCTGCTATTGGGCGAAGTGCCGGG
GCAGGATCTCCTGTCATCTCACCTTGCTCCTGCCGAGAAAGTATCCATCATGGCTGATGCAATGCGGCGG
CTGCATACGCTTGATCCGGCTACCTGCCCATTCGACCACCAAGCGAAACATCGCATCGAGCGAGCACGTA
CTCGGATGGAAGCCGGTCTTGTCAATCAGGATGATCTGGACGAAGAGCATCAGGGGCTCGCGCCAGCCGA
ACTGTTCGCCAGGCTCAAGGCGCGCATGCCCGACGGCGAGGATCTCGTCGTGACCCATGGCGATGCCTGC
TTGCCGAATATCATGGTGGAAAATGGCCGCTTTTCTGGATTCATCGACTGTGGCCGGCTGGGTGTGGCGG
ATCGCTATCAGGACATAGCGTTGGCTACCCGTGATATTGCTGAAGAGCTTGGCGGCGAATGGGCTGACCG
CTTCCTCGTGCTTTACGGTATCGCCGCTCCCGATTCGCAGCGCATCGCCTTCTATCGCCTTCTTGACGAG
TTCTTCTGAGGGGATCAATTCTCTAGAGCTCGCTGATCAGCCTCGACTGTGCCTTCTAGTTGCCAGCCAT
CTGTTGTTTGCCCCTCCCCCGTGCCTTCCTTGACCCTGGAAGGTGCCACTCCCACTGTCCTTTCCTAATA
AAATGAGGAAATTGCATCGCATTGTCTGAGTAGGTGTCATTCTATTCTGGGGGGTGGGGTGGGGCAGGAC
AGCAAGGGGGAGGATTGGGAAGACAATAGCAGGCATGCTGGGGATGCGGTGGGCTCTATGGCTTCTGAGG
CGGAAAGAACCAGCTATAACTTCGTATAGCATACATTATACGAAGTTATAGTAATCGATAACTCGAGTAA
TTGATCGTTTGCTGCCAGCCCAGAAGGATGAAGGAAAGAAGCACCTCACAGCTCCTTTCTAGGTCCTTCT
TTCCTCATTGGAAGCAAAGACCTAGCCAACAACAGCACCTCAATCTGATACACTCCCGATGCCACATTTT
TAACTCCTCTCGCTCTGATGGGACATTTGTTACCCTTTTTTCATAGTGAAATTGTGTTTCAGGCTTAGTC
TGACCTTTCTGGTTTCTTCATTTTCTTCCATTACTTAGGAAAGAGTGGAAACTCCACTAAAATTTCTCTG
TGTTGTTACAGTCTTAGAGGTTGCAGTACTATATTGTAAGCTTTGGTGTTTGTTTAATTAGCAATAGGGA
TGGTAGGATTCAAATGTGTGTCATTTAGAAGTGGAAGCTATTAGCACCAATGACATAAATACATACAAGA
CACACAACTAAAATGTCATGTTATTAACAGTTATTAGGTTGTCATTTAAAAATAAAGTTCCTTTATATTT
CTGTCCCATCAGGAAAACTGAAGGATATGGGGAATCATTGGTTATCTTCCATTGTGTTTTTCTTTATGGA
CAGGAGCTAATGGAAGTGACAGTCATGTTCAAAGGAAGCATTTCTAGAAAAAAGGAGATAATGTTTTTAA
ATTTCATTATCAAACTTGGGCAATTCTGTTTGTGTAACTCCCCGACTAGTGGATGGGAGAGTCCCATTGC
TAAAATTCAGCTACTCAGATAAATTCAGAATGGGTCAAGGCACCTGCCTGTTTTTGTTGGTGCACAGAGA
TTGACTTGATTCAGAGAGACAATTCACTCCATCCCTATGGCAGAGGAATGGGTTAGCCCTAATGTAGAAT
GTCATTGTTTTTAAAACTGTTTTATATCTTAAGAGTGCCTTATTAAAGTATAGATGTATGTCTTAAAATG
TGGGTGATAGGAATTTTAAAGATTTATATAATGCATCAAAAGCCTTAGAATAAGAAAAGCTTTTTTTAAA
TTGCTTTATCTGTATATCTGAACTCTTGAAACTTATAGCTAAAACACTAGGATTTATCTGCAGTGTTCAG
GGAGATAATTCTGCCTTTAATTGTCTAAAACAAAAACAAAACCAGCCAACCTATGTTACACGTGAGATTA
AAACCAATTTTTTCCCCATTTTTTCTCCTTTTTTCTCTTGCTGCCCACATTGTGCCTTTATTTTATGAGC
CCCAGTTTTCTGGGCTAGCAAAAGCGGCCGCAGGAACCCCTAGTGATGGAGTTGGCCACTCCCTCTCTGC
GCGCTCGCTCGCTCACTGAGGCCGGGCGACCAAAGGTCGCCCGACGCCCGGGCTTTGCCCGGGCGGCCTC
AGTGAGCGAGCGAGCGCGCAGCTGCCTGCAGGGGCGCCTGATGCGGTATTTTCTCCTTACGCATCTGTGC
GGTATTTCACACCGCATA
[142 nt withheld, positions 4499-4640]
C
[141 nt withheld, positions 4642-4782]
CCTTTGACGTTGGAGTCCACGTTCTTT
[37 nt withheld, positions 4810-4846]
ACCCTATCTCGGGCTATTCTTTTGATTTATAAGGGATTTTGCCGATTTCGGCCTATTGGTTAAAAAATGA
GCTGATTTAACAAAAATTTAACGCGAATTTTAACAAAATATTAACGTTTACAATTTTATGGTGCACTCTC
AGTACAATCTGCTCTGATGCCGCATAGTTAAGCCAGCCCCGACACCCGCCAACACCCGCTGACGCGCCCT
GACGGGCTTGTCTGCTCCCGGCATCCGCTTACAGACAAGCTGTGACCGTCTCCGGGAGCTGCATGTGTCA
GAGGTTTTCACCGTCATCACCGAAACGCGCGAGACGAAAGGGCCTCGTGATACGCCTATTTTTATAGGTT
AATGTCATGATAATAATGGTTTCTTAGACGTCAGGTGGCACTTTTCGGGGAAATGTGCGCGGAACCCCTA
TTTGTTTATTTTTCTAAATACATTCAAATATGTATCCGCTCATGAGACAATAACCCTGATAAATGCTTCA
ATAATATTGAAAAAGGAAGAGTATGAGTATTCAACATTTCCGTGTCGCCCTTATTCCCTTTTTTGCGGCA
TTTTGCCTTCCTGTTTTTGCTCACCCAGAAACGCTGGTGAAAGTAAAAGATGCTGAAGATCAGTTGGGTG
CACGAGTGGGTTACATCGAACTGGATCTCAACAGCGGTAAGATCCTTGAGAGTTTTCGCCCCGAAGAACG
TTTTCCAATGATGAGCACTTTTAAAGTTCTGCTATGTGGCGCGGTATTATCCCGTATTGACGCCGGGCAA
GAGCAACTCGGTCGCCGCATACACTATTCTCAGAATGACTTGGTTGAGTACTCACCAGTCACAGAAAAGC
ATCTTACGGATGGCATGACAGTAAGAGAATTATGCAGTGCTGCCATAACCATGAGTGATAACACTGCGGC
CAACTTACTTCTGACAACGATCGGAGGACCGAAGGAGCTAACCGCTTTTTTGCACAACATGGGGGATCAT
GTAACTCGCCTTGATCGTTGGGAACCGGAGCTGAATGAAGCCATACCAAACGACGAGCGTGACACCACGA
TGCCTGTAGCAATGGCAACAACGTTGCGCAAACTATTAACTGGCGAACTACTTACTCTAGCTTCCCGGCA
ACAATTAATAGACTGGATGGAGGCGGATAAAGTTGCAGGACCACTTCTGCGCTCGGCCCTTCCGGCTGGC
TGGTTTATTGCTGATAAATCTGGAGCCGGTGAGCGTGGGTCTCGCGGTATCATTGCAGCACTGGGGCCAG
ATGGTAAGCCCTCCCGTATCGTAGTTATCTACACGACGGGGAGTCAGGCAACTATGGATGAACGAAATAG
ACAGATCGCTGAGATAGGTGCCTCACTGATTAAGCATTGGTAACTGTCAGACCAAGTTTACTCATATATA
CTTTAGATTGATTTAAAACTTCATTTTTAATTTAAAAGGATCTAGGTGAAGATCCTTTTTGATAATCTCA
TGACCAAAATCCCTTAACGTGAGTTTTCGTTCCACTGAGCGTCAGACCCCGTAGAAAAGATCAAAGGATC
TTCTTGAGATCCTTTTTTTCTGCGCGTAATCTGCTGCTTGCAAACAAAAAAACCACCGCTACCAGCGGTG
GTTTGTTTGCCGGATCAAGAGCTACCAACTCTTTTTCCGAAGGTAACTGGCTTCAGCAGAGCGCAGATAC
CAAATACTGTCCTTCTAGTGTAGCCGTAGTTAGGCCACCACTTCAAGAACTCTGTAGCACCGCCTACATA
CCTCGCTCTGCTAATCCTGTTACCAGTGGCTGCTGCCAGTGGCGATAAGTCGTGTCTTACCGGGTTGGAC
TCAAGACGATAGTTACCGGATAAGGCGCAGCGGTCGGGCTGAACGGGGGGTTCGTGCACACAGCCCAGCT
TGGAGCGAACGACCTACACCGAACTGAGATACCTACAGCGTGAGCTATGAGAAAGCGCCACGCTTCCCGA
AGGGAGAAAGGCGGACAGGTATCCGGTAAGCGGCAGGGTCGGAACAGGAGAGCGCACGAGGGAGCTTCCA
GGGGGAAACGCCTGGTATCTTTATAGTCCTGTCGGGTTTCGCCACCTCTGACTTGAGCGTCGATTTTTGT
GATGCTCGTCAGGGGGGCGGAGCCTATGGAAAAACGCCAGCAACGCGGCCTTTTTACGGTTCCTGGCCTT
TTGCTGGCCTTTTGCTCACATGT
Features (pLannotate 1.2.2; 17 found; start..end, strand, type, name):
      1..141     -  repeat_region  AAV2 ITR: inverted terminal repeat of adeno-associated virus serotype 2 inverted
   1016..1039    -  misc_feature   pause site (fragment): RNA polymerase II transcriptional pause signal from the human α2 globin gene
   1284..1349    +  CDS            3xFLAG: three tandem FLAG® epitope tags, followed by an enterokinase cleavage site
   1377..1410    +  protein_bind   loxP: Cre-mediated recombination occurs in the 8-bp core sequence (GCATACAT). Cre recombinase
   1422..1922    +  promoter       PGK promoter: mouse phosphoglycerate kinase 1 promoter
   1936..2739    +  CDS            NeoR/KanR: aminoglycoside phosphotransferase from Tn5; aph(3')-II (or nptII); confers resistance to neomycin, kanamycin, and G418 (Geneticin®)
   2777..3001    +  polyA_signal   bGH poly(A) signal: bovine growth hormone polyadenylation signal
   3005..3025    +  promoter       SV40 promoter (fragment): SV40 enhancer and early promoter
   3026..3059    +  protein_bind   loxP: Cre-mediated recombination occurs in the 8-bp core sequence (GCATACAT). Cre recombinase
   4302..4442    +  repeat_region  AAV2 ITR: inverted terminal repeat of adeno-associated virus serotype 2 inverted
   4447..4498    -  misc_feature   bom (fragment): basis of mobility region from pBR322
   4517..4897    +  rep_origin     M13 ori (sequence partly withheld): M13 bacteriophage origin of replication; arrow indicates direction of (+) strand synthesis
   4973..5022    -  misc_feature   bom (fragment): basis of mobility region from pBR322
   5124..5159    -  CDS            rop (fragment): Rop protein, which maintains plasmids at low copy number; rop
   5254..5358    +  promoter       AmpR promoter: bla
   5359..6219    +  CDS            AmpR: β-lactamase; bla; confers resistance to ampicillin, carbenicillin, and related antibiotics
   6390..6978    +  rep_origin     ori: high-copy-number ColE1/pMB1/pBR322/pUC origin of replication
