[The description below was written by a language model from this plasmid's Addgene catalogue record and pLannotate feature annotations shown in this document.]
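Description:
pAav-IQGAP1-PQS1-3xFLAG is a recombinant AAV targeting vector, built on the pAAV-MCS-PQS1-3xFLAG backbone, that serves as a homology-directed repair template for tagging the C-terminus of the endogenous human IQGAP1 gene. The 7,039 bp plasmid is propagated in E. coli through a high-copy ColE1/pUC-type origin with ampicillin selection (AmpR under its own bla promoter), and it also carries an M13 phage origin. The depositor specifies a recombination-deficient strain, consistent with the presence of repeat-rich AAV2 inverted terminal repeats, which the record notes are difficult to sequence across.

Between the two AAV2 ITRs, which permit packaging of the intervening DNA into rAAV particles, lie two IQGAP1 genomic homology arms flanking the tagging and selection module. The first arm (HR1, about 1 kb, cloned MluI/EcoRI) has no promoter of its own and is joined at its 3′ end to the PQS1 tag followed by 3xFLAG, so that after homologous recombination the tags are expressed in frame from the native IQGAP1 locus. The PQS1 element is not annotated in the feature table; the associated publication title indicates that such tags provide universal proteotypic peptides for quantification by targeted proteomics, while 3xFLAG allows immunodetection and affinity purification. Downstream sits a loxP-flanked cassette consisting of the mouse PGK promoter, NeoR and the bGH polyadenylation signal, which enables G418 selection of targeted cells and can later be excised by Cre recombinase. The second arm (HR2, about 1.2 kb, XhoI/NheI) completes the template. Small annotated fragments (pause site, SV40 promoter, bom, rop) appear to be partial matches rather than functional parts.
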