Addgene plasmid #84885: pAav-IQGAP1-PQS1-3xFLAG
Purpose: rAAV-based template for genome engineering of the IQGAP1 C-terminus containing PQS1 and 3xFLAG tags and a selection cassette
Depositing lab: Sven Eyckerman. Depositing organization: Vlaams Instituut voor Biotechnologie (VIB, vzw). Publication: An extra dimension in protein tagging by quantifying universal proteotypic peptides using targeted proteomics. Vandemoortele G, Staes A, Gonnelli G, Samyn N, De Sutter D, Vandermarliere E, Timmerman E, Gevaert K, Martens L, Eyckerman S. Sci Rep. 2016 Jun 6;6:27220. doi: 10.1038/srep27220. PubMed 27264994.
Backbone
  Vector backbone: pAAV-MCS-PQS1-3xFLAG
  Backbone manufacturer: Eyckerman lab
  Backbone size w/o insert (bp): 4863
  Total vector size (bp): 7039
  Vector type: AAV
  Selectable markers: Neomycin (select with G418)
Growth in bacteria
  Bacterial resistance: Ampicillin, 100 μg/mL
  Growth temperature: 37°C
  Growth strain: NEB Stable
  Copy number: High Copy
Gene/Insert 1
  Gene/Insert name: IQGAP1 genomic region HR1
  Species: H. sapiens (human)
  Insert size (bp): 1011
  GenBank ID: NM_003870.3
  Entrez Gene: IQGAP1 (a.k.a. HUMORFA01, SAR1, p195)
  Promoter: no
  Tag / fusion protein: PQS1 3xFLAG (C terminal on insert)
  Cloning method: Restriction Enzyme; 5′ cloning site MluI (not destroyed); 3′ cloning site EcoRI (not destroyed)
  Sequencing primers: 5′ CCTCTGACTTGAGCGTCGAT; 3′ TAGGGCGCGATAACTTCGTA
Gene/Insert 2
  Gene/Insert name: IQGAP1 genomic region HR2
  Insert size (bp): 1238
  GenBank ID: NM_003870.3
  Promoter: no
  Cloning method: Restriction Enzyme; 5′ cloning site XhoI (not destroyed); 3′ cloning site NheI (not destroyed)
  Sequencing primers: 5′ GGGAGGATTGGGAAGACAAT; 3′ TACTATGGTTGCTTTGACGT
Terms and licenses: Academic/Nonprofit Terms; Industry Terms: Not Available to Industry
Depositor comments: Sequencing over ITRs is difficult
How to cite: pAav-IQGAP1-PQS1-3xFLAG was a gift from Sven Eyckerman (Addgene plasmid # 84885 ; http://n2t.net/addgene:84885 ; RRID:Addgene_84885)
