>Addgene plasmid #84885 | pAav-IQGAP1-PQS1-3xFLAG | addgene partial sequence | sequence record 167071 | Neo-F 5'-CGTTGGCTACCCGTGATATT-3'
GGGCTGACCGCTTCCTCGTGCTTTACGGTATCGCCGCTCCCGATTCGCAGCGCATCGCCTTCTATCGCCT
TCTTGACGAGTTCTTCTGAGGGGATCAATTCTCTAGAGCTCGCTGATCAGCCTCGACTGTGCCTTCTAGT
TGCCAGCCATCTGTTGTTTGCCCCTCCCCCGTGCCTTCCTTGACCCTGGAAGGTGCCACTCCCACTGTCC
TTTCCTAATAAAATGAGGAAATTGCATCGCATTGTCTGAGTAGGTGTCATTCTATTCTGGGGGGTGGGGT
GGGGCAGGACAGCAAGGGGGAGGATTGGGAAGACAATAGCAGGCATGCTGGGGATGCGGTGGGCTCTATG
GCTTCTGAGGCGGAAAGAACCAGCTATAACTTCGTATAGCATACATTATACGAAGTTATAGTAATCGATA
ACTCGAGTAATTGATCGTTTGCTGCCAGCCCAGAAGGATGAAGGAAAGAAGCACCTCACAGCTCCTTTCT
AGGTCCTTCTTTCCTCATTGGAAGCAAAGACCTAGCCAACAACAGCACCTCAATCTGATACACTCCCGAT
GCCACATTTTTAACTCCTCTCGCTCTGATGGGACATTTGTTACCCTTTTTTCATAGTGAAATTGTGTTTC
AGGCTTAGTCTGACCTTTCTGGTTTCTTCATTTTCTTCCATTACTTAGGAAAGAGTGGAAACTCCACTAA
AATTTCTCTGTGTTGTTACAGTCTTAGAGGTTGCAGTACTATATTGTAAGCTTTGGTGTTTGTTTAATTA
GCAATAGGGATGGTAGGATTCAAATGTGTGTCATTTAGAAGTGGAAGCTATTAGCACCAATGACATAAAT
ACATACAAGACACACAACTAAAATGTCATGTTATTAACAGTTATTAGGTTGTCATTTAAAA
