>Addgene plasmid #84885 | pAav-IQGAP1-PQS1-3xFLAG | addgene partial sequence | sequence record 167072 | MSCV_C_rev2 5'-ggccagaggccacttgtgtagcgcc-3'
CAGCGGGGCTGCTAAAGCGCATGCTCCAGACTGCCTTGGGAAAAGCGCCTCCCCTACCCGGTAGGGCGCG
ATAACTTCGTATAATGTATGCTATACGAAGTTATCCGAAGCTTTCAAGCCTCGGGCTCGCCCTTGTCATC
GTCATCCTTGTAATCAATATCATGATCTTTATAATCACCGTCATGGTCTTTGTAGTCGTCGTACAGGTAG
GCGAATCTGGAGGTCTCCAGGATTTCGCTCACGGCCTCTCTGAAGATCAGGGTCAGTGAAGTTCCTATAC
TATTTGAAGAATAGGAACTTCGGAATAGGAACTTCCCGAATTCCTTCCCGTAGAACTTTTTGTTGAGAAG
GAAGATCAGGAGGTTGACATTTACTTTAGCTCTATCAAATAATTTCATGACTGCAACTCCTTCATACTGT
AGCTGCAGCAGGTCCTATTAACAAAACAAAACAAAACAAAACAAAACATTTTGACAGTTAATCAAGTCTG
TGGAACAAGGAAAAAGGACACAATGTAGGGAGGGATCCAGATGGACTGAGGCCTGCCTTGTGTGCCAGAT
GTGAACTGGGGCGAAAGAAAAGTTCCACGCTAGGCAACTACCCACTGCACAACCAGCCTGAGAGCTGGAG
CAATAGGGCACATTGGCCAAGGGAGGCTTCTGGTTGATTTGGAGTTAGGAAGTCATGTTGTTCATATCAA
AATTCATCATACATGGAAAGAAAAAGAAACATGTTCAATTGCCACACACATCTAAGCTTTTTATTTCAGA
AGTCACAATGACATTTTCCCATTTCATCCATGTTATGGGTCACTAGTTTTAATAAATCTGGAAAAGGTGA
AGCATTTAAACCTATGATGAAATATACTAAGCACGGGGAAATGAGATAAGGCTAGTAATGTCACCTTAAT
ACTATCTGATAGATTCTTAATTTCTATTCCATATGAGAACACTTTCTATCCCGAAGGCAAGGGGAAAA
